>Addgene plasmid #145926 | pAc5.1B-EGFP-DmSquash_B | depositor full sequence | sequence record 288371 | Full Sequence
CTTCAAGGAATTAATTCTATATTCTAAAAACACAAATGATACTTCTAAAAAAAATCATGAATGGCATCAA
CTCTGAATCAAATCTTTGCAGATGCACCTACTTCTCATTTCCACTGTCACATCATTTTTCCAGATCTCGC
TGCCTGTTATGTGGCCCACAAACCAAGACACGTTTTATGGCCATTAAAGCTGGCTGATCGTCGCCAAACA
CCAAATACATATCAATATGTACATTCGAGAAAGAAGCGATCAAAGAAGCGTCTTCGGGCGAGTAGGAGAA
TGCGGAGGAGAAGGAGAACGAGCTGATCTAGTATCTCTCCACAATCCAATGCCAACTGACCAACTGGCCA
TATTCGGAGCAATTTGAAGCCAATTTCCATCGCCTGGCGATCGCTCCATTCTTGGCTATATGTTTTTCAC
CGTTCCCGGGGCCATTTTCAAAGACTCGTCGGTAAGATAAGATTGTGTCACTCGCTGTCTCTCTTCATTT
GTCGAAGAATGCTGAGGAATTTCGCGATGACGTCGGCGAGTATTTTGAAGAATGAGAATAATTTGTATTT
ATACGAAAATCAGTTAGTGGAATTTTCTACAAAAACATGTTATCTATAGATAATTTTGTTGCAAAATATG
TTGACTATGACAAAGATTGTATGTATATACCTTTAATGTATTCTCATTTTCTTATGTATTTATAATGGCA
ATGATGATACTGATGATATTTTAAGATGATGCCAGACCACAGGCTGATTTCTGCGTCTTTTGCCGAACGC
AGTGCATGTGCGGTTGTTGTTTTTTGGAATAGTTTCAATTTTCGGACTGTCCGCTTTGATTTCAGTTTCT
TGGCTTATTCAAAAAGCAAAGTAAAGCCAAAAAAGCGAGATGGCAATACCAAATGCGGCAAAACGGTAGT
GGAAGGAAAGGGGTGCGGGGCAGCGGAAGGAAGGGTGGGGCGGGGCGTGGCGGGGTCTGTGGCTGGGCGC
GACGTCACCGACGTTGGAGCCACTCCTTTGACCATGTGTGCGTGTGTGTATTATTCGTGTCTCGCCACTC
GCCGGTTGTTTTTTTCTTTTTATCTCGCTCTCTCTAGCGCCATCTCGTACGCATGCTCAACGCACCGCAT
GTTGCCGTGTCCTTTATGCGTCATTTTGGCTCGAAATAGGCAATTATTTAAACAAAGATTAGTCAACGAA
AACGCTAAAATAAATAAGTCTACAATATGGTTACTTATTGCCATGTGTGTGCAGCCAACGATAGCAACAA
AAGCAACAACACAGTGGCTTTCCCTCTTTCACTTTTTGTTTGCAAGCGCGTGCGAGCAAGACGGCACGAC
CGGCAAACGCAATTACGCTGACAAAGAGCAGACGAAGTTTTGGCCGAAAAACATCAAGGCGCCTGATACG
AATGCATTTGCAATAACAATTGCGATATTTAATATTGTTTATGAAGCTGTTTGACTTCAAAACACACAAA
AAAAAAAATAAAACAAATTATTTGAAAGAGAATTAGGAATCGGACAGCTTATCGTTACGGGCTAACAGCA
CACCGAGACGAAATAGCTTACCTGACGTCACAGCCTCTGGAAGAACTGCCGCCAAGCAGAGAGAGAGAGA
AAAAGAGGGAGAGCAGCTTAGACCGCATGTGCTTGTGTGTGAGGCGTCTCTCTCTTCGTCTCCTGTTTGC
GCAAACGCATAGACTGCACTGAGAAAATCGATTACCTATTTTTTATGAATGAATATTTGCACTATTACTA
TTCAAAACTATTAAGATAGCAATCACATTCAATAGCCAAATACTATACCACCTGAGCGATGCAACGAAAT
GATCAATTTGAGCAAAAATGCTGCATATTTAGGACGGCATCATTATAGAAATGCTTCTTGCTGTGTACTT
TTCTCTCGTCTGGCAGCTGTTTCGCCGTTATTGTTAAAACCGGCTTAAGTTAGGTGTGTTTTCTACGACT
AGTGATGCCCCTACTAGAAGATGTGTGTTGCACAAATGTCCCTGAATAACCAATTTGAAGTGCAGATAGC
AGTAAACGTAAGCTAATATGAATATTATTTAACTGTAATGTTTTAATATCGCTGGACATTACTAATAAAC
CCACTATAAACACATGTACATATGTATGTTTTGGCATACAATGAGTAGTTGGGGAAAAAATGTGTAAAAG
CACCGTGACCATCACAGCATAAAGATAACCAGCTGAAGTATCGAATATGAGTAACCCCCAAATTGAATCA
CATGCCGCAACTGATAGGACCCATGGAAGTACACTCTTCATGGCGATATACAAGACACACACAAGCACGA
ACACCCAGTTGCGGAGGAAATTCTCCGTAAATGAAAACCCAATCGGCGAACAATTCATACCCATATATGG
TAAAAGTTTTGAACGCGACTTGAGAGCGGAGAGCATTGCGGCTGATAAGGTTTTAGCGCTAAGCGGGCTT
TATAAAACGGGCTGCGGGACCAGTTTTCATATCACTACCGTTTGAGTTCTTGTGCTGTGTGGATACTCCT
CCCGACACAAAGCCGCTCCATCAGCCAGCAGTCGTCTAATCCAGAGACCCCGGATCGGGGTACCAACATG
GTGAGCAAGGGCGAGGAGCTGTTCACCGGGGTGGTGCCCATCCTGGTCGAGCTGGACGGCGACGTAAACG
GCCACAAGTTCAGCGTGTCCGGCGAGGGCGAGGGCGATGCCACCTACGGCAAGCTGACCCTGAAGTTCAT
CTGCACCACCGGCAAGCTGCCCGTGCCCTGGCCCACCCTCGTGACCACCCTGACCTACGGCGTGCAGTGC
TTCAGCCGCTACCCCGACCACATGAAGCAGCACGACTTCTTCAAGTCCGCCATGCCCGAAGGCTACGTCC
AGGAGCGCACCATCTTCTTCAAGGACGACGGCAACTACAAGACCCGCGCCGAGGTGAAGTTCGAGGGCGA
CACCCTGGTGAACCGCATCGAGCTGAAGGGCATCGACTTCAAGGAGGACGGCAACATCCTGGGGCACAAG
CTGGAGTACAACTACAACAGCCACAACGTCTATATCATGGCCGACAAGCAGAAGAACGGCATCAAGGTGA
ACTTCAAGATCCGCCACAACATCGAGGACGGCAGCGTGCAGCTCGCCGACCACTACCAGCAGAACACCCC
CATCGGCGACGGCCCCGTGCTGCTGCCCGACAACCACTACCTGAGCACCCAGTCCGCCCTGAGCAAAGAC
CCCAACGAGAAGCGCGATCACATGGTCCTGCTGGAGTTCGTGACCGCCGCCGGGATCACTCTCGGCATGG
ACGAGCTGTACAAGCCAAGCTTGATGGCATGGGTTCCCAATTCGCAGTTCGAGGATGATCTGGTCGACAT
GGAGCCGGATTTCAATTTTGTCCATGGTCAACTGGCCTACGACATGAAGAAGCAAGGGGAGTTTTGGCCG
CGACCGAAATGCACATATGAATATCTGAAGTCCCGGGAAAAGAGGAATTCCGAGCTCGAAAATATCCATG
GAAGCAGAGGCGGAACTGGTCGTGATATTCGGCAAAGCCTTCAGCTAATGGAGAACATACAGAAGATAGC
AGGCACAAGGCCGCTGGGCGAGCACGCCACTATGAAAGATTGGGAGGATGAAAGCACAAATGAGCTAGAG
GCGTTAGCCATGATGCGTCACTTCGGAATGATGTCCATGGCAACAGATTCGCTGCCCGTTCTGCCCGAAG
TAAAACCACCAGAAGGACCCATTAAAATTATAAGAAACGGACGGAAACAATTTCCCCTCATCACAGACCC
CGAATTTTTTAAACCACGCAAGATTCCCCGAACGAAGAATTCCAGTTCCAGTAGTTCGTATCATACTGCC
AATAGTTCAATCAGTTCCTTCAGCCTTTATGAATCTGCCGCTTCAGATTTGGACAGCAGCAAGAAGCAGG
GCGAGATCAAGGCGTCAAAGTCGGAGAAATACCTCGAAGTACCTTACAAACAGCTTGCGGAGAGTTACGA
CCAGGAAGTGGAATCACCAGTCCAATTTGGAAACCAATTCAATGAATGAGCGGCCGCTCGAGTCTAGAGG
GCCCGCGGTTCGAAGGTAAGCCTATCCCTAACCCTCTCCTCGGTCTCGATTCTACGCGTACCGGTCATCA
TCACCATCACCATTGAGTTTAAACCCGCTGATCAGCCTCGACTGTGCCTTCTAAGGCCTGAGCTCGCTGA
TCAGCCTCGATCGAGGATCCAGACATGATAAGATACATTGATGAGTTTGGACAAACCACAACTAGAATGC
AGTGAAAAAAATGCTTTATTTGTGAAATTTGTGATGCTATTGCTTTATTTGTAACCATTATAAGCTGCAA
TAAACAAGTTAACAACAACAATTGCATTCATTTTATGTTTCAGGTTCAGGGGGAGGTGTGGGAGGTTTTT
TAAAGCAAGTAAAACCTCTACAAATGTGGTATGGCTGATTATGATCAGTCGACCGATGCCCTTGAGAGCC
TTCAACCCAGTCAGCTCCTTCCGGTGGGCGCGGGGCATGACTATCGTCGCCGCACTTATGACTGTCTTCT
TTATCATGCAACTCGTAGGACAGGTGCCGGCAGCGCTCTGGGTCATTTTCGGCGAGGACCGCTTTCGCTG
GAGCGCGACGATGATCGGCCTGTCGCTTGCGGTATTCGGAATCTTGCACGCCCTCGCTCAAGCCTTCGTC
ACTGGTCCCGCCACCAAACGTTTCGGCGAGAAGCAGGCCATTATCGCCGGCATGGCGGCCGACGCGCTGG
GCTACGTCTTGCTGGCGTTCGCGACGCGAGGCTGGATGGCCTTCCCCATTATGATTCTTCTCGCTTCCGG
CGGCATCGGGATGCCCGCGTTGCAGGCCATGCTGTCCAGGCAGGTAGATGACGACCATCAGGGACAGCTT
CAAGGATCGCTCGCGGCTCTTACCAGCCAGCAAAAGGCCAGGAACCGTAAAAAGGCCGCGTTGCTGGCGT
TTTTCCATAGGCTCCGCCCCCCTGACGAGCATCACAAAAATCGACGCTCAAGTCAGAGGTGGCGAAACCC
GACAGGACTATAAAGATACCAGGCGTTTCCCCCTGGAAGCTCCCTCGTGCGCTCTCCTGTTCCGACCCTG
CCGCTTACCGGATACCTGTCCGCCTTTCTCCCTTCGGGAAGCGTGGCGCTTTCTCAATGCTCACGCTGTA
GGTATCTCAGTTCGGTGTAGGTCGTTCGCTCCAAGCTGGGCTGTGTGCACGAACCCCCCGTTCAGCCCGA
CCGCTGCGCCTTATCCGGTAACTATCGTCTTGAGTCCAACCCGGTAAGACACGACTTATCGCCACTGGCA
GCAGCCACTGGTAACAGGATTAGCAGAGCGAGGTATGTAGGCGGTGCTACAGAGTTCTTGAAGTGGTGGC
CTAACTACGGCTACACTAGAAGGACAGTATTTGGTATCTGCGCTCTGCTGAAGCCAGTTACCTTCGGAAA
AAGAGTTGGTAGCTCTTGATCCGGCAAACAAACCACCGCTGGTAGCGGTGGTTTTTTTGTTTGCAAGCAG
CAGATTACGCGCAGAAAAAAAGGATCTCAAGAAGATCCTTTGATCTTTTCTACGGGGTCTGACGCTCAGT
GGAACGAAAACTCACGTTAAGGGATTTTGGTCATGAGATTATCAAAAAGGATCTTCACCTAGATCCTTTT
AAATTAAAAATGAAGTTTTAAATCAATCTAAAGTATATATGAGTAAACTTGGTCTGACAGTTACCAATGC
TTAATCAGTGAGGCACCTATCTCAGCGATCTGTCTATTTCGTTCATCCATAGTTGCCTGACTCCCCGTCG
TGTAGATAACTACGATACGGGAGGGCTTACCATCTGGCCCCAGTGCTGCAATGATACCGCGAGACCCACG
CTCACCGGCTCCAGATTTATCAGCAATAAACCAGCCAGCCGGAAGGGCCGAGCGCAGAAGTGGTCCTGCA
ACTTTATCCGCCTCCATCCAGTCTATTAATTGTTGCCGGGAAGCTAGAGTAAGTAGTTCGCCAGTTAATA
GTTTGCGCAACGTTGTTGCCATTGCTGCAGGCATCGTGGTGTCACGCTCGTCGTTTGGTATGGCTTCATT
CAGCTCCGGTTCCCAACGATCAAGGCGAGTTACATGATCCCCCATGTTGTGCAAAAAAGCGGTTAGCTCC
TTCGGTCCTCCGATCGTTGTCAGAAGTAAGTTGGCCGCAGTGTTATCACTCATGGTTATGGCAGCACTGC
ATAATTCTCTTACTGTCATGCCATCCGTAAGATGCTTTTCTGTGACTGGTGAGTACTCAACCAAGTCATT
CTGAGAATAGTGTATGCGGCGACCGAGTTGCTCTTGCCCGGCGTCAACACGGGATAATACCGCGCCACAT
AGCAGAACTTTAAAAGTGCTCATCATTGGAAAACGTTCTTCGGGGCGAAAACTCTCAAGGATCTTACCGC
TGTTGAGATCCAGTTCGATGTAACCCACTCGTGCACCCAACTGATCTTCAGCATCTTTTACTTTCACCAG
CGTTTCTGGGTGAGCAAAAACAGGAAGGCAAAATGCCGCAAAAAAGGGAATAAGGGCGACACGGAAATGT
TGAATACTCATACTCTTCCTTTTTCAATATTATTGAAGCATTTATCAGGGTTATTGTCTCATGAGCGGAT
ACATATTTGAATGTATTTAGAAAAATAAACAAATAGGGGTTCCGCGCACATTTCCCCGAAAAGTGCCACC
TGACGTCTAAGAAACCATTATTATCATGACATTAACCTATAAAAATAGGCGTATCACGAGGCCCTTTCGT
Features (pLannotate 1.2.2; 9 found; start..end, strand, type, name):
     56..2568    +  promoter       Ac5 promoter: Drosophila melanogaster actin 5C promoter
   2588..3304    +  CDS            EGFP: EGFP is a basic (constitutively fluorescent) green fluorescent protein published in 1996, derived from Aequorea victoria. It is reported to be a rapidly-maturing weak dimer with moderate acid sensitivity.
   4075..4116    +  CDS            V5 tag: epitope tag from simian virus 5
   4216..4350    -  polyA_signal   SV40 poly(A) signal: SV40 polyadenylation signal
   4373..4457    -  CDS            large T antigen (fragment): large T antigen from SV40 (simian virus 40)
   4458..4928    +  CDS            TcR (fragment): tetracycline efflux protein; tet; confers resistance to tetracycline
   4972..5560    -  rep_origin     ori: high-copy-number ColE1/pMB1/pBR322/pUC origin of replication
   5731..6591    -  CDS            AmpR: β-lactamase; bla; confers resistance to ampicillin, carbenicillin, and related antibiotics
   6592..6696    -  promoter       AmpR promoter: bla
