>Addgene plasmid #145926 | pAc5.1B-EGFP-DmSquash_B | addgene full sequence | sequence record 362933 | Addgene NGS Result
CATGAATGGCATCAACTCTGAATCAAATCTTTGCAGATGCACCTACTTCTCATTTCCACTGTCACATCAT
TTTTCCAGATCTCGCTGCCTGTTATGTGGCCCACAAACCAAGACACGTTTTATGGCCATTAAAGCTGGCT
GATCGTCGCCAAACACCAAATACATAATGAATATGTACACATTCGAGAAAGAAGCGATCAAAGAAGCGTC
TTCGGGCGGAGTAGGAGAATGCGGAGGAGAAGGAGAACGAGCTGATCTAGTATCTCTCCACAATCCAATG
CCAACTGACCAACTGGCCATATTCGGAGCAATTTGAAGCCAATTTCCATCGCCTGGCGATCGCTCCATTC
TTGGCTATATGTTTTTCACCGTTACCCGGGGCCATTTTCAAAGACTCGTCGGCAAGATAAGATTGTGTCA
CTCGCTGTCTCTCTTCATTTGTCGAAGAATGCTGAGGAATTTCGCGATGACGTCGGCGAGTATTTTGAAG
AATGAGAATAATTTGTATTTATACGAAAATCAGTTAGTGGAATTTTCTACAAAAACATGTTATCTATAGA
TAATTTTGTTGCAAAATATGTTGACTATGACAAAGATTGTATGTATATACCTTTAATGTATTCTCATTTT
CTTATGTATTTATAATGGCAATGATGATACTGATGATATTTTAAGATGATGCCAGACCAAAAGGCTTGAA
TTTCTGCGTCTTTTGCCGAACGCAGTGCATGTGCAATTGTTGTTTTTTGGAATATTCAATTTTCGGACTG
TCCGCTTTGATTTCAGTTTCTTGGCTTATTCAAAAAGCAAAGTAAAGCCAAAAAAGCGAGATGGCAATAC
CAAATGCGGCAAAACGGTAGTGGAAGGAAAGGGGTGCGGGGCAGCGGAAGGAAGGGTGGGGCGGGGCGTG
GCGGGGTCTGTGGCTGGGCGCGACGTCACCGACGTTGGAGCCACTCCTTTGACCATGTGTGCGTGTGTGT
ATTATTCGTGTCTCGCCACTCGCCGGTTGTTTTTTTCTTTTTATGCTGCGCTCTCTCTAGCGCCATCTCG
CTTACGCATGCTCAACGCACCGCATGTTGCCGTTTCCTTTTATGCGTCATTTTGGCTCGAAATAGGCAAT
TATTTAAACAAAGATTAGTCAACGAAAACGCTAAAATAAATAAGTCTACAATATGGTTACTTATTGCCAT
GTGTGTGCAGCCAACGATAGCAACAAAAGCAACAACACAGGTGGCTTTCCCTCTTTCACTTTTTGTTTGC
AAGCCGCGTGCGAGCAAGACGGCACGACCGGCAAACGCAATTACGCTGACAAAGAGCAGACGAAGTTTTG
GCGAAAAACATCAAGGCGCCTGATACGAATGCATTTGCAATAACAATTGCGATATTTAATATTGTTTATG
AAGCTGTTTGACTTCAAAACACACAAAAAAAAAAATAAAACAAATTATTTGAAAGAGAATTAGGAATCGG
ACGCTTATCGTTAGGGTAACAACAAGAAATGCTTACTGAGTCACAGCCTCTGGAAAACTGCCGCAAGCCA
GAGAGAGAGAGAAAAAGAGGGAGAGCAGCTTAGACCGCATGTGCTTGTGTGTGAGGCGTCTCTCTCTTCG
TCTCTGTTGCGCAAACGCATAGACTGCACTGAAAAAATCGATTACCTATTTTTTATGAATGAATATTTGC
ACTATTACTATTCAAAACTATTAAGATAGCAATCACATTCAATAGCCAAATACTATACCACCTGAGCGAT
GCAACGAAATGATCAATTTGAGCAAAAATGCTGCATATTTAGGACGGCATCATTATAGAAATGCTTCTTG
CTGTGTACTTTTCTCTCGTCTGGCAGCTGTTTCGCCGTTATTGTTAAAACCGGCTTAAGTTAGGTGTGTT
TTCTACGACTAGTGAATGCCCTACTAGAAGATGTGTGTTGCACAAAATGTCCCTGGAATAACCAATTTGA
AGTGCAGATAGCAGTAAACGTAAGCTAATATGAATATTATTTAACTGTAATGTTTTAATATCGCTGGACA
TTACTAATAAACCCACTATAAACACATGTACATATGTATGTTTTGGCATACAATGAGTAGTTGGGGAAAA
AATGTGTAAAAGCACCGTGACCATCACAGCATAAAGATAACCAGCTGAAGTATCGAATATGAGTAACCCC
CAAATTGAATCACATGCCGCAACTGATAGGACCCATGGAAGTACACTCTTCATGGCGATATACAAGACAC
ACACAAGCACGAACACCCAGTTGCGGAGGAAATTCTCCGTAAATGAAAACCCAATCGGCGAACAATTCAT
ACCCATATATGGTAAAAGTTTTGAACGCGACTTGAGAGCGGAGAGCATTGCGGCTGATAAGGTTTTAGCG
CTAAGCGGGCTTTATAAAACGGGCTGCGGGACCAGTTTTCATATCACTACCGTTTGAGTTCTTGTGCTGT
GTGGATACTCCTCCCGACACAAAGCCGCTCCATCAGCCAGCAGTCGTCTAATCCAGAGACCCCGGATCGG
GGTACCATCATGGTGAGCAAGGGCGAGGAGCTGTTCACCGGGGTGGTGCCCATCCTGGTCGAGCTGGACG
GCGACGTAAACGGCCACAAGTTCAGCGTGTCCGGCGAGGGCGAGGGCGATGCCACCTACGGCAAGCTGAC
CCTGAAGTTCATCTGCACCACCGGCAAGCTGCCCGTGCCCTGGCCCACCCTCGTGACCACCCTGACCTAC
GGCGTGCAGTGCTTCAGCCGCTACCCCGACCACATGAAGCAGCACGACTTCTTCAAGTCCGCCATGCCCG
AAGGCTACGTCCAGGAGCGCACCATCTTCTTCAAGGACGACGGCAACTACAAGACCCGCGCCGAGGTGAA
GTTCGAGGGCGACACCCTGGTGAACCGCATCGAGCTGAAGGGCATCGACTTCAAGGAGGACGGCAACATC
CTGGGGCACAAGCTGGAGTACAACTACAACAGCCACAACGTCTATATCATGGCCGACAAGCAGAAGAACG
GCATCAAGGTGAACTTCAAGATCCGCCACAACATCGAGGACGGCAGCGTGCAGCTCGCCGACCACTACCA
GCAGAACACCCCCATCGGCGACGGCCCCGTGCTGCTGCCCGACAACCACTACCTGAGCACCCAGTCCGCC
CTGAGCAAAGACCCCAACGAGAAGCGCGATCACATGGTCCTGCTGGAGTTCGTGACCGCCGCCGGGATCA
CTCTCGGCATGGACGAGCTGTACAAGCCAAGCTTGATGGCATGGGTTCCCAATTCGCAGTTCGAGGATGA
TCTGGTCGACATGGAGCCGGATTTCAATTTTGTCCATGGTCAACTGGCCTACGACATGAAGAAGCAAGGG
GAGTTTTGGCCGCGACCGAAATGCACATATGAATATCTGAAGTCCCGGGAAAAGAGGAATTCCGAGCTCG
AAAATATCCATGGAAGCAGAGGCGGAACTGGTCGTGATATTCGGCAAAGCCTTCAGCTAATGGAGAACAT
ACAGAAGATAGCAGGCACAAGGCCGCTGGGCGAGCACGCCACTATGAAAGATTGGGAGGATGAAAGCACA
AATGAGCTAGAGGCGTTAGCCATGATGCGTCACTTCGGAATGATGTCCATGGCAACAGATTCGCTGCCCG
TTCTGCCCGAAGTAAAACCACCAGAAGGACCCATTAAAATTATAAGAAACGGACGGAAACAATTTCCCCT
CATCACAGACCCCGAATTTTTTAAACCACGCAAGATTCCCCGAACGAAGAATTCCAGTTCCAGTAGTTCG
TATCATACCGCCAATAGTTCAATCAGTTCCTTCAGCCTTTATGAATCTGCCGCTTCAGATTTGGACAGCA
GCAAGAAGCAGGGCGAGATCAAGGCGTCAAAGTCGGAGAAATACCTCGAAGTACCTTACAAACAGCTTGC
GGAGAGTTACGACCAGGAAGTGGAATCACCAGTCCAATTTGGAAACCAATTCAATGAATGAGCGGCCGCT
CGAGTCTAGAGGGCCCGCGGTTCGAAGGTAAGCCTATCCCTAACCCTCTCCTCGGTCTCGATTCTACGCG
TACCGGTCATCATCACCATCACCATTGAGTTTAAACCCGCTGATCAGCCTCGACTGTGCCTTCTAAGGCC
TGAGCTCGCTGATCAGCCTCGATCGAGGATCCAGACATGATAAGATACATTGATGAGTTTGGACAAACCA
CAACTAGAATGCAGTGAAAAAAATGCTTTATTTGTGAAATTTGTGATGCTATTGCTTTATTTGTAACCAT
TATAAGCTGCAATAAACAAGTTAACAACAACAATTGCATTCATTTTATGTTTCAGGTTCAGGGGGAGGTG
TGGGAGGTTTTTTAAAGCAAGTAAAACCTCTACAAATGTGGTATGGCTGATTATGATCAGTCGACCGATG
CCCTTGAGAGCCTTCAACCCAGTCAGCTCCTTCCGGTGGGCGCGGGGCATGACTATCGTCGCCGCACTTA
TGACTGTCTTCTTTATCATGCAACTCGTAGGACAGGTGCCGGCAGCGCTCTGGGTCATTTTCGGCGAGGA
CCGCTTTCGCTGGAGCGCGACGATGATCGGCCTGTCGCTTGCGGTATTCGGAATCTTGCACGCCCTCGCT
CAAGCCTTCGTCACTGGTCCCGCCACCAAACGTTTCGGCGAGAAGCAGGCCATTATCGCCGGCATGGCGG
CCGACGCGCTGGGCTACGTCTTGCTGGCGTTCGCGACGCGAGGCTGGATGGCCTTCCCCATTATGATTCT
TCTCGCTTCCGGCGGCATCGGGATGCCCGCGTTGCAGGCCATGCTGTCCAGGCAGGTAGATGACGACCAT
CAGGGACAGCTTCAAGGCCAGCAAAAGGCCAGGAACCGTAAAAAGGCCGCGTTGCTGGCGTTTTTCCATA
GGCTCCGCCCCCCTGACGAGCATCACAAAAATCGACGCTCAAGTCAGAGGTGGCGAAACCCGACAGGACT
ATAAAGATACCAGGCGTTTCCCCCTGGAAGCTCCCTCGTGCGCTCTCCTGTTCCGACCCTGCCGCTTACC
GGATACCTGTCCGCCTTTCTCCCTTCGGGAAGCGTGGCGCTTTCTCATAGCTCACGCTGTAGGTATCTCA
GTTCGGTGTAGGTCGTTCGCTCCAAGCTGGGCTGTGTGCACGAACCCCCCGTTCAGCCCGACCGCTGCGC
CTTATCCGGTAACTATCGTCTTGAGTCCAACCCGGTAAGACACGACTTATCGCCACTGGCAGCAGCCACT
GGTAACAGGATTAGCAGAGCGAGGTATGTAGGCGGTGCTACAGAGTTCTTGAAGTGGTGGCCTAACTACG
GCTACACTAGAAGGACAGTATTTGGTATCTGCGCTCTGCTGAAGCCAGTTACCTTCGGAAAAAGAGTTGG
TAGCTCTTGATCCGGCAAACAAACCACCGCTGGTAGCGGTGGTTTTTTTGTTTGCAAGCAGCAGATTACG
CGCAGAAAAAAAGGATCTCAAGAAGATCCTTTGATCTTTTCTACGGGGTCTGACGCTCAGTGGAACGAAA
ACTCACGTTAAGGGATTTTGGTCATGAGATTATCAAAAAGGATCTTCACCTAGATCCTTTTAAATTAAAA
ATGAAGTTTTAAATCAATCTAAAGTATATATGAGTAAACTTGGTCTGACAGTTACCAATGCTTAATCAGT
GAGGCACCTATCTCAGCGATCTGTCTATTTCGTTCATCCATAGTTGCCTGACTCCCCGTCGTGTAGATAA
CTACGATACGGGAGGGCTTACCATCTGGCCCCAGTGCTGCAATGATACCGCGAGACCCACGCTCACCGGC
TCCAGATTTATCAGCAATAAACCAGCCAGCCGGAAGGGCCGAGCGCAGAAGTGGTCCTGCAACTTTATCC
GCCTCCATCCAGTCTATTAATTGTTGCCGGGAAGCTAGAGTAAGTAGTTCGCCAGTTAATAGTTTGCGCA
ACGTTGTTGCCATTGCTGCAGGCATCGTGGTGTCACGCTCGTCGTTTGGTATGGCTTCATTCAGCTCCGG
TTCCCAACGATCAAGGCGAGTTACATGATCCCCCATGTTGTGCAAAAAAGCGGTTAGCTCCTTCGGTCCT
CCGATCGTTGTCAGAAGTAAGTTGGCCGCAGTGTTATCACTCATGGTTATGGCAGCACTGCATAATTCTC
TTACTGTCATGCCATCCGTAAGATGCTTTTCTGTGACTGGTGAGTACTCAACCAAGTCATTCTGAGAATA
GTGTATGCGGCGACCGAGTTGCTCTTGCCCGGCGTCAACACGGGATAATACCGCGCCACATAGCAGAACT
TTAAAAGTGCTCATCATTGGAAAACGTTCTTCGGGGCGAAAACTCTCAAGGATCTTACCGCTGTTGAGAT
CCAGTTCGATGTAACCCACTCGTGCACCCAACTGATCTTCAGCATCTTTTACTTTCACCAGCGTTTCTGG
GTGAGCAAAAACAGGAAGGCAAAATGCCGCAAAAAAGGGAATAAGGGCGACACGGAAATGTTGAATACTC
ATACTCTTCCTTTTTCAATATTATTGAAGCATTTATCAGGGTTATTGTCTCATGAGCGGATACATATTTG
AATGTATTTAGAAAAATAAACAAATAGGGGTTCCGCGCACATTTCCCCGAAAAGTGCCACCTGACGTCTA
AGAAACCATTATTATCATGACATTAACCTATAAAAATAGGCGTATCACGAGGCCCTTTCGTCTTCAAGAA
TTAATTCTATATTCTAAAAACACAAATGATACTTCTAAAAAAAAAT
Features (pLannotate 1.2.2; 9 found; start..end, strand, type, name):
      1..2510    +  promoter       Ac5 promoter: Drosophila melanogaster actin 5C promoter
   2530..3246    +  CDS            EGFP: EGFP is a basic (constitutively fluorescent) green fluorescent protein published in 1996, derived from Aequorea victoria. It is reported to be a rapidly-maturing weak dimer with moderate acid sensitivity.
   4017..4058    +  CDS            V5 tag: epitope tag from simian virus 5
   4158..4292    -  polyA_signal   SV40 poly(A) signal: SV40 polyadenylation signal
   4315..4399    -  CDS            large T antigen (fragment): large T antigen from SV40 (simian virus 40)
   4400..4847    +  CDS            TcR (fragment): tetracycline efflux protein; tet; confers resistance to tetracycline
   4893..5481    -  rep_origin     ori: high-copy-number ColE1/pMB1/pBR322/pUC origin of replication
   5652..6512    -  CDS            AmpR: β-lactamase; bla; confers resistance to ampicillin, carbenicillin, and related antibiotics
   6513..6617    -  promoter       AmpR promoter: bla
