[The description below was written by a language model from this plasmid's Addgene catalogue record and pLannotate feature annotations shown in this document.]
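Description:
pAc5.1B-EGFP-DmSquash_B is an insect expression plasmid for producing the Drosophila melanogaster Squash protein (gene squ, CG4711) as a fusion with EGFP. The catalogue lists the backbone as unknown, although the name and the annotated parts are consistent with a pAc5.1-type vector. In bacteria it is maintained through a ColE1/pUC-type origin and selected with ampicillin via the β-lactamase gene and its own promoter. The origin is annotated as a high-copy type, whereas the catalogue entry describes the plasmid as low copy. No marker for selection in insect cells is annotated. Short fragments of a tetracycline resistance gene and of SV40 large T antigen are present and appear to be non-functional backbone remnants.

Expression is driven by the Drosophila actin 5C (Ac5) promoter, a strong constitutive promoter commonly used in cultured fly cells. EGFP lies immediately downstream of it. The Squash open reading frame, which the depositor derived from an NCBI reference transcript, is not itself annotated, but it presumably occupies the roughly 770 nt gap between EGFP and the vector's V5 epitope tag. That placement would put EGFP at the N-terminus of Squash. The record does not show whether the V5 tag is read in frame or is cut off by a stop codon at the end of the insert. An SV40 polyadenylation signal follows the cassette.

Two sequence records are available, the depositor's full sequence (6,790 nt) and a repository sequencing result (6,766 nt). They share the same feature layout and differ slightly in length, including within the tetracycline resistance fragment. The stated purpose is simply insect expression of DmSquash; the EGFP tag would permit fluorescence-based detection of the protein.
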