Addgene plasmid #145926: pAc5.1B-EGFP-DmSquash_B
Purpose: Insect Expression of DmSquash
Depositing lab: Elisa Izaurralde. Depositing organization: Max Planck Institute for Developmental Biology.
Backbone
  Vector backbone: Unknown
  Vector type: Insect Expression
Growth in bacteria
  Bacterial resistance: Ampicillin, 100 μg/mL
  Growth temperature: 37°C
  Growth strain: DH5alpha
  Copy number: Low Copy
Gene/Insert
  Gene/Insert name: DmSquash
  Species: D. melanogaster (fly)
  Entrez Gene: squ (a.k.a. Dmel_CG4711, CG4711, Dmel\CG4711, SQU, atg, mat(2)cell-A, mat(2)cellHK35)
  Cloning method: Unknown
Terms and licenses: Academic/Nonprofit Terms; Industry Terms: Not Available to Industry
Depositor comments: ORF extracted from NCBI:NM_206000.3. Plasmids from this collection were made available to the research community and donated after the lab closed. Please note that the sequence provided by the depositing laboratory may be theoretical/predicted or based on Sanger sequencing results. There may be discrepancies between sequencing results obtained by Addgene and the depositor sequence. If an Addgene verified sequence is not available, please contact before placing your order to request that our lab fully sequence the plasmid.
How to cite: pAc5.1B-EGFP-DmSquash_B was a gift from Elisa Izaurralde (Addgene plasmid # 145926 ; http://n2t.net/addgene:145926 ; RRID:Addgene_145926)
